>Addgene plasmid #142816 | TFORF1650 | addgene full sequence | sequence record 396010 | Addgene NGS Result
TTAATGTAGTCTTATGCAATACTCTTGTAGTCTTGCAACATGGTAACGATGAGTTAGCAACATGCCTTAC
AAGGAGAGAAAAAGCACCGTGCATGCCGATTGGTGGAAGTAAGGTGGTACGATCGTGCCTTATTAGGAAG
GCAACAGACGGGTCTGACATGGATTGGACGAACCACTGAATTGCCGCATTGCAGAGATATTGTATTTAAG
TGCCTAGCTCGATACATAAACGGGTCTCTCTGGTTAGACCAGATCTGAGCCTGGGAGCTCTCTGGCTAAC
TAGGGAACCCACTGCTTAAGCCTCAATAAAGCTTGCCTTGAGTGCTTCAAGTAGTGTGTGCCCGTCTGTT
GTGTGACTCTGGTAACTAGAGATCCCTCAGACCCTTTTAGTCAGTGTGGAAAATCTCTAGCAGTGGCGCC
CGAACAGGGACTTGAAAGCGAAAGGGAAACCAGAGGAGCTCTCTCGACGCAGGACTCGGCTTGCTGAAGC
GCGCACGGCAAGAGGCGAGGGGCGGCGACTGGTGAGTACGCCAAAAATTTTGACTAGCGGAGGCTAGAAG
GAGAGAGATGGGTGCGAGAGCGTCAGTATTAAGCGGGGGAGAATTAGATCGCGATGGGAAAAAATTCGGT
TAAGGCCAGGGGGAAAGAAAAAATATAAATTAAAACATATAGTATGGGCAAGCAGGGAGCTAGAACGATT
CGCAGTTAATCCTGGCCTGTTAGAAACATCAGAAGGCTGTAGACAAATACTGGGACAGCTACAACCATCC
CTTCAGACAGGATCAGAAGAACTTAGATCATTATATAATACAGTAGCAACCCTCTATTGTGTGCATCAAA
GGATAGAGATAAAAGACACCAAGGAAGCTTTAGACAAGATAGAGGAAGAGCAAAACAAAAGTAAGACCAC
CGCACAGCAAGCGGCCGCTGATCTTCAGACCTGGAGGAGGAGATATGAGGGACAATTGGAGAAGTGAATT
ATATAAATATAAAGTAGTAAAAATTGAACCATTAGGAGTAGCACCCACCAAGGCAAAGAGAAGAGTGGTG
CAGAGAGAAAAAAGAGCAGTGGGAATAGGAGCTTTGTTCCTTGGGTTCTTGGGAGCAGCAGGAAGCACTA
TGGGCGCAGCGTCAATGACGCTGACGGTACAGGCCAGACAATTATTGTCTGGTATAGTGCAGCAGCAGAA
CAATTTGCTGAGGGCTATTGAGGCGCAACAGCATCTGTTGCAACTCACAGTCTGGGGCATCAAGCAGCTC
CAGGCAAGAATCCTGGCTGTGGAAAGATACCTAAAGGATCAACAGCTCCTGGGGATTTGGGGTTGCTCTG
GAAAACTCATTTGCACCACTGCTGTGCCTTGGAATGCTAGTTGGAGTAATAAATCTCTGGAACAGATTTG
GAATCACACGACCTGGATGGAGTGGGACAGAGAAATTAACAATTACACAAGCTTAATACACTCCTTAATT
GAAGAATCGCAAAACCAGCAAGAAAAGAATGAACAAGAATTATTGGAATTAGATAAATGGGCAAGTTTGT
GGAATTGGTTTAACATAACAAATTGGCTGTGGTATATAAAATTATTCATAATGATAGTAGGAGGCTTGGT
AGGTTTAAGAATAGTTTTTGCTGTACTTTCTATAGTGAATAGAGTTAGGCAGGGATATTCACCATTATCG
TTTCAGACCCACCTCCCAACCCCGAGGGGACCCATGCATTGCATCTCAATTAGTCAGCAACCAGGTGTGG
AAAGTCCCCAGGCTCCCCAGCAGGCAGAAGTATGCAAAGCATGCGTCTCAATTAGTCAGCAACCATAGTC
CCGCCCCTAACTCCGCCCATCCCGCCCCTAACTCCGCCCAGTTCCGCCCATTCTCCGCCCCATGGCTGAC
TAATTTTTTTTATTTATGCAGAGGCCGAGGCCGCCTCGGCCTCTGAGCTATTCCAGAAGTAGTGAGGAGG
CTTTTTTGGAGGCCTAGGCTTTTGCAAAAAGCTTTCTAGAGGTACCACCGGAGCTTACCATGACCGAGTA
CAAGCCCACGGTGCGCCTCGCCACCCGCGACGACGTCCCCAGGGCCGTACGCACCCTCGCCGCCGCGTTC
GCCGACTACCCCGCCACGCGCCACACCGTCGATCCGGACCGCCACATCGAGCGGGTCACCGAGCTGCAAG
AACTCTTCCTCACGCGCGTCGGGCTCGACATCGGCAAGGTGTGGGTCGCGGACGACGGCGCCGCCGTGGC
GGTCTGGACCACGCCGGAGAGCGTCGAAGCGGGGGCGGTGTTCGCCGAGATCGGCCCGCGCATGGCCGAG
TTGAGCGGTTCCCGGCTGGCCGCGCAGCAACAGATGGAAGGCCTCCTGGCGCCGCACCGGCCCAAGGAGC
CCGCGTGGTTCCTGGCCACCGTCGGCGTCTCGCCCGACCACCAGGGCAAGGGTCTGGGCAGCGCCGTCGT
GCTCCCCGGAGTGGAGGCGGCCGAGCGCGCCGGGGTGCCCGCCTTCCTGGAGACCTCCGCGCCCCGCAAC
CTCCCCTTCTACGAGCGGCTCGGCTTCACCGTCACCGCCGACGTCGAGGTGCCCGAAGGACCGCGCACCT
GGTGCATGACCCGCAAGCCCGGTGCCAGTTAACGAATTCTAGATCTTGAGACAAATGGCAGTATTCATCC
ACAATTTTAAAAGAAAAGGGGGGATTGGGGGGTACAGTGCAGGGGAAAGAATAGTAGACATAATAGCAAC
AGACATACAAACTAAAGAATTACAAAAACAAATTACAAAAATTCAAAATTTTCGGGTTTATTACAGGGAC
AGCAGAGATCCACTTTGGCGCCGGCTCGAGGCCTGCAGGTGCAAAGATGGATAAAGTTTTAAACAGAGAG
GAATCTTTGCAGCTAATGGACCTTCTAGGTCTTGAAAGGAGTGGGAATTGGCTCCGGTGCCCGTCAGTGG
GCAGAGCGCACATCGCCCACAGTCCCCGAGAAGTTGGGGGGAGGGGTCGGCAATTGAACCGGTGCCTAGA
GAAGGTGGCGCGGGGTAAACTGGGAAAGTGATGTCGTGTACTGGCTCCGCCTTTTTCCCGAGGGTGGGGG
AGAACCGTATATAAGTGCAGTAGTCGCCGTGAACGTTCTTTTTCGCAACGGGTTTGCCGCCAGAACACAG
GTAAGTGCCGTGTGTGGTTCCCGCGGGCCTGGCCTCTTTACGGGTTATGGCCCTTGCGTGCCTTGAATTA
CTTCCACCTGGCTGCAGTACGTGATTCTTGATCCCGAGCTTCGGGTTGGAAGTGGGTGGGAGAGTTCGAG
GCCTTGCGCTTAAGGAGCCCCTTCGCCTCGTGCTTGAGTTGAGGCCTGGCCTGGGCGCTGGGGCCGCCGC
GTGCGAATCTGGTGGCACCTTCGCGCCTGTCTCGCTGCTTTCGATAAGTCTCTAGCCATTTAAAATTTTT
GATGACCTGCTGCGACGCTTTTTTTCTGGCAAGATAGTCTTGTAAATGCGGGCCAAGATCTGCACACTGG
TATTTCGGTTTTTGGGGCCGCGGGCGGCGACGGGGCCCGTGCGTCCCAGCGCACATGTTCGGCGAGGCGG
GGCCTGCGAGCGCGGCCACCGAGAATCGGACGGGGGTAGTCTCAAGCTGGCCGGCCTGCTCTGGTGCCTG
GCCTCGCGCCGCCGTGTATCGCCCCGCCCTGGGCGGCAAGGCTGGCCCGGTCGGCACCAGTTGCGTGAGC
GGAAAGATGGCCGCTTCCCGGCCCTGCTGCAGGGAGCTCAAAATGGAGGACGCGGCGCTCGGGAGAGCGG
GCGGGTGAGTCACCCACACAAAGGAAAAGGGCCTTTCCGTCCTCAGCCGTCGCTTCATGTGACTCCACGG
AGTACCGGGCGCCGTCCAGGCACCTCGATTAGTTCTCGAGCTTTTGGAGTACGTCGTCTTTAGGTTGGGG
GGAGGGGTTTTATGCGATGGAGTTTCCCCACACTGAGTGGGTGGAGACTGAAGTTAGGCCAGCTTGGCAC
TTGATGTAATTCTCCTTGGAATTTGCCCTTTTTGAGTTTGGATCTTGGTTCATTCTCAAGCCTCAGACAG
TGGTTCAAAGTTTTTTTCTTCCATTTCAGGTGTCGTGAGGCTAGCACCGCCACCATGGCTGCAAATTGCA
CATCCTCATGGAGTCTAGGAGAATCCTGCAACAGACCTGGGTTGGAGCTGCCACGGTCTATGGCATCCTC
AGAAACTCAACTTGGAAATCACGACGTGGACCCTGAGATTTCTCACGTGAACTTCAGGATGTTCAGCTGC
CCGAAGGAGTCGGACCCCATCCAGGCTCTGAGGAAACTCACTGAGCTGTGCCATCTGTGGCTGAGGCCCG
ACCTCCACACCAAAGAGCAGATCCTGGACATGCTGGTGATGGAGCAGTTCATGATCTCCATGCCCCAGGA
GCTCCAGGTCTTAGTCATGATGAACGGTGTGCAGAGCTGCAAAGACCTGGAGGACCTGCTACGAAATAAC
AGAAGACCCAAGAAATGGTCTGTGGTCACCTTCCACGGAAAGGAATATATTGTGCAGGACTCAGATATCG
AGATGGCTGAAGCCCCCTCCAGTGTCAGAGATGATCTGAAAGACGTGTCCAGCCAACGGGCCTCCTCGGT
GAACCAGATGCGTCCAGGGGAAGGCCAGGCCCACCGAGAGCTGCAGATCCTGCCCAGGGTCCCTGCATTG
TCCAGGAGGCAGGGAGAGGACTTTCTGCTACACAAGAGTATTGACGTAACAGGTGACCCAAAGTCTCTGA
GACCCAAGCAGACCTTGGAGAAGGATCTGAAGGAAAACAGGGAAGAGAACCCAGGACTGACATCCCCAGA
GCCTCAGCTTCCAAAGAGTCCCAATCTGGTGAGAGCAAAGGAGGGGAAGGACCCCCCAAAAATAGCCTCT
GTGGAAAATGTGGATGCTGACACACCTTCTGCCTGCGTTGTGGAGAGAGAAGCTTCGACTCACAGCGGGA
ACAGAGGAGACGCTCTGAATCTGAGCAGTCCCAAAAGAAGCAAACCAGATGCCTCCTCCATTTCCCAAGA
AGAGCCTCAAGGAGAAGCCACACCTGTGGGCAACAGAGAATCCCCGGGACAAGCTGGGATGAATTCAATT
CATTCCCCAGGCCCTGCGAGCCCAGTCAGTCACCCGGATGGCCAAGAAGCCAAGGCACTGCCGCCCTTTG
CATGTGACGTGTGCGAGAAGAGGTTTACGTGTAATTCCAAGCTAGTCATCCACAAGAGATCACACACAGG
CGAGAGACTCTTTCAATGTAATCTCTGTGGGAAGCGCTTCATGCAGCTTATTAGCCTCCAATTTCACCAG
CGAACCCACACTGGCGAGAGGCCCTACACGTGTGACGTCTGCCAGAAGCAGTTCACCCAGAAGTCCTACT
TGAAGTGTCACAAGAGAAGCCACACAGGGGAGAAGCCCTTCGAATGTAAAGACTGCAAGAAAGTTTTCAC
CTACAGGGGGAGCCTGAAGGAGCACCAGCGCATCCACTCCGGAGAGAAACCCTACAAATGTTCCAAGTGT
CCAAGAGCCTTCAGTCGGCTGAAATTGTTAAGACGCCACCAGAAAACACATCCAGAAGCTACTTCTCAGT
AGTAATGAACTAGTCCGTAACTTGAAAGTATTTCGATTTCTTGGCTTTATATATCTTGTGGAAAGGACGA
ATAGTTAGGGCGACTGCTCGGGTAACGCGTTAAGTCGACAATCAACCTCTGGATTACAAAATTTGTGAAA
GATTGACTGGTATTCTTAACTATGTTGCTCCTTTTACGCTATGTGGATACGCTGCTTTAATGCCTTTGTA
TCATGCTATTGCTTCCCGTATGGCTTTCATTTTCTCCTCCTTGTATAAATCCTGGTTGCTGTCTCTTTAT
GAGGAGTTGTGGCCCGTTGTCAGGCAACGTGGCGTGGTGTGCACTGTGTTTGCTGACGCAACCCCCACTG
GTTGGGGCATTGCCACCACCTGTCAGCTCCTTTCCGGGACTTTCGCTTTCCCCCTCCCTATTGCCACGGC
GGAACTCATCGCCGCCTGCCTTGCCCGCTGCTGGACAGGGGCTCGGCTGTTGGGCACTGACAATTCCGTG
GTGTTGTCGGGGAAATCATCGTCCTTTCCTTGGCTGCTCGCCTGTGTTGCCACCTGGATTCTGCGCGGGA
CGTCCTTCTGCTACGTCCCTTCGGCCCTCAATCCAGCGGACCTTCCTTCCCGCGGCCTGCTGCCGGCTCT
GCGGCCTCTTCCGCGTCTTCGCCTTCGCCCTCAGACGAGTCGGATCTCCCTTTGGGCCGCCTCCCCGCGT
CGACTTTAAGACCAATGACTTACAAGGCAGCTGTAGATCTTAGCCACTTTTTAAAAGAAAAGGGGGGACT
GGAAGGGCTAATTCACTCCCAACGAAGACAAGATCTGCTTTTTGCTTGTACTGGGTCTCTCTGGTTAGAC
CAGATCTGAGCCTGGGAGCTCTCTGGCTAACTAGGGAACCCACTGCTTAAGCCTCAATAAAGCTTGCCTT
GAGTGCTTCAAGTAGTGTGTGCCCGTCTGTTGTGTGACTCTGGTAACTAGAGATCCCTCAGACCCTTTTA
GTCAGTGTGGAAAATCTCTAGCAGTACGTATAGTAGTTCATGTCATCTTATTATTCAGTATTTATAACTT
GCAAAGAAATGAATATCAGAGAGTGAGAGGAACTTGTTTATTGCAGCTTATAATGGTTACAAATAAAGCA
ATAGCATCACAAATTTCACAAATAAAGCATTTTTTTCACTGCATTCTAGTTGTGGTTTGTCCAAACTCAT
CAATGTATCTTATCATGTCTGGCTCTAGCTATCCCGCCCCTAACTCCGCCCATCCCGCCCCTAACTCCGC
CCAGTTCCGCCCATTCTCCGCCCCATGGCTGACTAATTTTTTTTATTTATGCAGAGGCCGAGGCCGCCTC
GGCCTCTGAGCTATTCCAGAAGTAGTGAGGAGGCTTTTTTGGAGGCCTAGGGACGTACCCAATTCGCCCT
ATAGTGAGTCGTATTACGCGCGCTCACTGGCCGTCGTTTTACAACGTCGTGACTGGGAAAACCCTGGCGT
TACCCAACTTAATCGCCTTGCAGCACATCCCCCTTTCGCCAGCTGGCGTAATAGCGAAGAGGCCCGCACC
GATCGCCCTTCCCAACAGTTGCGCAGCCTGAATGGCGAATGGG
[124 nt withheld, positions 7184-7307]
C
[91 nt withheld, positions 7309-7399]
A
[49 nt withheld, positions 7401-7449]
CCTTTGACGTTGGAGTCCACGTTCTTT
[37 nt withheld, positions 7477-7513]
ACCCTATCTCGGTCTATTCTTTTGATTTATAAGGGATTTTGCCGATTTCGGCCTATTGGTTAAAAAATGA
GCTGATTTAACAAAAATTTAACGCGAATTTTAACAAAATATTAACGCTTACAATTTAGGTGGCACTTTTC
GGGGAAATGTGCGCGGAACCCCTATTTGTTTATTTTTCTAAATACATTCAAATATGTATCCGCTCATGAG
ACAATAACCCTGATAAATGCTTCAATAATATTGAAAAAGGAAGAGTATGAGTATTCAACATTTCCGTGTC
GCCCTTATTCCCTTTTTTGCGGCATTTTGCCTTCCTGTTTTTGCTCACCCAGAAACGCTGGTGAAAGTAA
AAGATGCTGAAGATCAGTTGGGTGCACGAGTGGGTTACATCGAACTGGATCTCAACAGCGGTAAGATCCT
TGAGAGTTTTCGCCCCGAAGAACGTTTTCCAATGATGAGCACTTTTAAAGTTCTGCTATGTGGCGCGGTA
TTATCCCGTATTGACGCCGGGCAAGAGCAACTCGGTCGCCGCATACACTATTCTCAGAATGACTTGGTTG
AGTACTCACCAGTCACAGAAAAGCATCTTACGGATGGCATGACAGTAAGAGAATTATGCAGTGCTGCCAT
AACCATGAGTGATAACACTGCGGCCAACTTACTTCTGACAACGATCGGAGGACCGAAGGAGCTAACCGCT
TTTTTGCACAACATGGGGGATCATGTAACTCGCCTTGATCGTTGGGAACCGGAGCTGAATGAAGCCATAC
CAAACGACGAGCGTGACACCACGATGCCTGTAGCAATGGCAACAACGTTGCGCAAACTATTAACTGGCGA
ACTACTTACTCTAGCTTCCCGGCAACAATTAATAGACTGGATGGAGGCGGATAAAGTTGCAGGACCACTT
CTGCGCTCGGCCCTTCCGGCTGGCTGGTTTATTGCTGATAAATCTGGAGCCGGTGAGCGTGGGTCTCGCG
GTATCATTGCAGCACTGGGGCCAGATGGTAAGCCCTCCCGTATCGTAGTTATCTACACGACGGGGAGTCA
GGCAACTATGGATGAACGAAATAGACAGATCGCTGAGATAGGTGCCTCACTGATTAAGCATTGGTAACTG
TCAGACCAAGTTTACTCATATATACTTTAGATTGATTTAAAACTTCATTTTTAATTTAAAAGGATCTAGG
TGAAGATCCTTTTTGATAATCTCATGACCAAAATCCCTTAACGTGAGTTTTCGTTCCACTGAGCGTCAGA
CCCCGTAGAAAAGATCAAAGGATCTTCTTGAGATCCTTTTTTTCTGCGCGTAATCTGCTGCTTGCAAACA
AAAAAACCACCGCTACCAGCGGTGGTTTGTTTGCCGGATCAAGAGCTACCAACTCTTTTTCCGAAGGTAA
CTGGCTTCAGCAGAGCGCAGATACCAAATACTGTTCTTCTAGTGTAGCCGTAGTTAGGCCACCACTTCAA
GAACTCTGTAGCACCGCCTACATACCTCGCTCTGCTAATCCTGTTACCAGTGGCTGCTGCCAGTGGCGAT
AAGTCGTGTCTTACCGGGTTGGACTCAAGACGATAGTTACCGGATAAGGCGCAGCGGTCGGGCTGAACGG
GGGGTTCGTGCACACAGCCCAGCTTGGAGCGAACGACCTACACCGAACTGAGATACCTACAGCGTGAGCT
ATGAGAAAGCGCCACGCTTCCCGAAGGGAGAAAGGCGGACAGGTATCCGGTAAGCGGCAGGGTCGGAACA
GGAGAGCGCACGAGGGAGCTTCCAGGGGGAAACGCCTGGTATCTTTATAGTCCTGTCGGGTTTCGCCACC
TCTGACTTGAGCGTCGATTTTTGTGATGCTCGTCAGGGGGGCGGAGCCTATGGAAAAACGCCAGCAACGC
GGCCTTTTTACGGTTCCTGGCCTTTTGCTGGCCTTTTGCTCACATGTTCTTTCCTGCGTTATCCCCTGAT
TCTGTGGATAACCGTATTACCGCCTTTGAGTGAGCTGATACCGCTCGCCGCAGCCGAACGACCGAGCGCA
GCGAGTCAGTGAGCGAGGAAGCGGAAGAGCGCCCAATACGCAAACCGCCTCTCCCCGCGCGTTGGCCGAT
TCATTAATGCAGCTGGCACGACAGGTTTCCCGACTGGAAAGCGGGCAGTGAGCGCAACGCAATTAATGTG
AGTTAGCTCACTCATTAGGCACCCCAGGCTTTACACTTTATGCTTCCGGCTCGTATGTTGTGTGGAATTG
TGAGCGGATAACAATTTCACACAGGAAACAGCTATGACCATGATTACGCCAAGCGCGCAATTAACCCTCA
CTAAAGGGAACAAAAGCTGGAGCTGCAAGC
Features (pLannotate 1.2.2; 31 found; start..end, strand, type, name):
      5..231     +  promoter       RSV promoter: Rous sarcoma virus enhancer/promoter
    232..412     +  LTR            5' LTR (truncated): truncated 5' long terminal repeat (LTR) from HIV-1
    459..584     +  misc_feature   HIV-1 Ψ: packaging signal of human immunodeficiency virus type 1
    568..931     +  CDS            HIV-1 gag (fragment): gag protein from human immunodeficiency virus 1; gag
   1077..1310    +  misc_feature   RRE: The Rev response element (RRE) of HIV-1 allows for Rev-dependent mRNA export from the nucleus to the cytoplasm.
   1687..1713    +  CDS            Rev (fragment): human immunodeficiency virus 1 (HIV-1) Rev protein; rev; enhances nuclear export of unspliced and incompletely spliced viral mRNAs
   1720..1743    +  promoter       SV40 promoter (fragment): SV40 early promoter
   1744..1815    +  promoter       SV40 promoter (fragment): SV40 enhancer and early promoter
   1839..1974    +  rep_origin     SV40 ori: SV40 origin of replication
   2020..2616    +  CDS            PuroR (fragment): puromycin N-acetyltransferase; pac from Streptomyces; confers resistance to puromycin
   2665..2782    +  misc_feature   cPPT/CTS: central polypurine tract and central termination sequence of HIV-1
   2847..2913    +  CDS            small t antigen (fragment): SV40 (simian virus 40) small t antigen
   2920..4098    +  promoter       EF-1α promoter: strong constitutive promoter for human elongation factor EF-1α
   4115..5263    +  CDS            ZSCAN5A (fragment): ZSA5A_HUMAN - Also known as ZNF495, ZSCAN5. Experimental evidence at protein level: Swiss-Prot protein existence level 1. May be involved in transcriptional regulation. From Homo sapiens (Human).
   5615..5668    +  promoter       U6 promoter (fragment): RNA polymerase III promoter for human U6 snRNA
   5710..6298    +  misc_feature   WPRE: woodchuck hepatitis virus posttranscriptional regulatory element
   6349..6368    +  misc_feature   cPPT/CTS (fragment): central polypurine tract and central termination sequence of HIV-1
   6370..6603    +  LTR            3' LTR (ΔU3): self-inactivating 3' long terminal repeat (LTR) from HIV-1
   6681..6802    +  polyA_signal   SV40 poly(A) signal: SV40 polyadenylation signal
   6842..6977    +  rep_origin     SV40 ori: SV40 origin of replication
   6998..7016    -  promoter       T7 promoter: promoter for bacteriophage T7 RNA polymerase
   7024..7179    +  CDS            lacZα (fragment): LacZα fragment of β-galactosidase; lacZ fragment
   7184..7612    +  rep_origin     f1 ori (sequence partly withheld): f1 bacteriophage origin of replication; arrow indicates direction of (+) strand synthesis
   7665..7769    +  promoter       AmpR promoter: bla
   7770..8630    +  CDS            AmpR: β-lactamase; bla; confers resistance to ampicillin, carbenicillin, and related antibiotics
   8801..9389    +  rep_origin     ori: high-copy-number ColE1/pMB1/pBR322/pUC origin of replication
   9572..9664    +  CDS            lacI (fragment): lac repressor; lacI; The lac repressor binds to the lac operator to inhibit transcription in E. coli. This inhibition can be relieved by adding lactose or isopropyl-β-D-thiogalactopyranoside (IPTG).
   9677..9698    +  protein_bind   CAP binding site: CAP binding activates transcription in the presence of cAMP. E. coli catabolite activator protein
   9713..9743    +  promoter       lac promoter: promoter for the E. coli lac operon
   9751..9767    +  protein_bind   lac operator: The lac repressor binds to the lac operator to inhibit transcription in E. coli. This inhibition can be relieved by adding lactose or isopropyl-β-D-thiogalactopyranoside (IPTG). lac repressor encoded by lacI
   9812..9830    +  promoter       T3 promoter: promoter for bacteriophage T3 RNA polymerase
