[The description below was written by a language model from this plasmid's Addgene catalogue record and pLannotate feature annotations shown in this document.]
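Description:
TFORF1650 is a third-generation-style, self-inactivating lentiviral expression plasmid built on the pLX_TRC317 backbone and carrying the human zinc-finger/SCAN-domain transcription factor ZSCAN5A (also called ZNF495 or ZSCAN5). It is one member of a large barcoded transcription factor ORF collection. In bacteria it is maintained through a high-copy ColE1/pUC-type origin and an ampicillin resistance gene; an f1 origin and remnants of a lac/lacZα cloning region flanked by T3 and T7 promoters are also present in the plasmid backbone. The depositor cautions that the plasmid can recombine, as is common for LTR-containing vectors.

The viral genome is transcribed from an RSV promoter fused to a truncated HIV-1 5' LTR and includes the Ψ packaging signal with a partial gag sequence, the Rev response element for nuclear export of the full-length RNA, a cPPT/CTS, and a ΔU3 3' LTR that inactivates LTR promoter activity after integration, followed by an SV40 polyadenylation signal. Within this frame, an SV40 early promoter drives the puromycin N-acetyltransferase gene for selection of transduced mammalian cells, and a separate EF-1α promoter drives the ZSCAN5A ORF, with a WPRE downstream to enhance transcript stability and expression. The annotation matches only part of the stated 1,589 bp insert to ZSCAN5A. The remaining stretch before the WPRE presumably contains the rest of the ORF and the unique 24-bp barcode described in the record, though the barcode is not annotated. The construct is intended for overexpressing ZSCAN5A, alone or in pooled screens where the barcode identifies which transcription factor each cell received, for example in directed differentiation studies.
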