Addgene plasmid #142816: TFORF1650
Purpose: Lentiviral vector for overexpressing transcription factor ORFs with unique 24-bp barcodes. Barcodes facilitate identification of transcription factors in pooled screens.
Depositing lab: Feng Zhang. Depositing organization: Broad Institute. Publication: A transcription factor atlas of directed differentiation. Joung J, Ma S, Tay T, Geiger-Schuller KR, Kirchgatterer PC, Verdine VK, Guo B, Arias-Garcia MA, Allen WE, Singh A, Kuksenko O, Abudayyeh OO, Gootenberg JS, Fu Z, Macrae RK, Buenrostro JD, Regev A, Zhang F. Cell. 2023 Jan 5;186(1):209-229.e26. doi: 10.1016/j.cell.2022.11.026. PubMed 36608654.
Backbone
  Vector backbone: pLX_TRC317
  Backbone manufacturer: Broad Institute Genetic Perturbation Platform
  Backbone size w/o insert (bp): 8264
  Vector type: Mammalian Expression, Lentiviral
  Selectable markers: Puromycin
Growth in bacteria
  Bacterial resistance: Ampicillin, 100 μg/mL
  Growth temperature: 37°C
  Growth strain: NEB Stable
  Copy number: High Copy
Gene/Insert
  Gene/Insert name: ZSCAN5A
  Species: H. sapiens (human)
  Insert size (bp): 1589
  Entrez Gene: ZSCAN5A (a.k.a. ZNF495, ZSCAN5)
  Promoter: EF1a
  Cloning method: Unknown
  Sequencing primers: 5′ GGGTGGAGACTGAAGTTAGGCCAG; 3′ CACATAGCGTAAAAGGAGCAACATAG
Terms and licenses: Academic/Nonprofit Terms; Industry Terms: Not Available to Industry
Depositor comments: NM_001322075,NM_001322076,NM_001322073,NM_001322074,XM_017027299,ENST00000592355 . The transcription factor ORF portion of this plasmid was synthesized by Genewiz. Please test multiple small colonies in case of plasmid recombination. To make this collection available in a timely manner, a portion of this collection was not fully sequenced by Addgene. If an Addgene verified full plasmid sequence is not available, please contact us prior to placing an order to request the full sequence.
How to cite: TFORF1650 was a gift from Feng Zhang (Addgene plasmid # 142816 ; http://n2t.net/addgene:142816 ; RRID:Addgene_142816)
