>Addgene plasmid #142816 | TFORF1650 | depositor partial sequence | sequence record 280586 | Insert
ACCGCCACCATGGCTGCAAATTGCACATCCTCATGGAGTCTAGGAGAATCCTGCAACAGACCTGGGTTGG
AGCTGCCACGGTCTATGGCATCCTCAGAAACTCAACTTGGAAATCACGACGTGGACCCTGAGATTTCTCA
CGTGAACTTCAGGATGTTCAGCTGCCCGAAGGAGTCGGACCCCATCCAGGCTCTGAGGAAACTCACTGAG
CTGTGCCATCTGTGGCTGAGGCCCGACCTCCACACCAAAGAGCAGATCCTGGACATGCTGGTGATGGAGC
AGTTCATGATCTCCATGCCCCAGGAGCTCCAGGTCTTAGTCATGATGAACGGTGTGCAGAGCTGCAAAGA
CCTGGAGGACCTGCTACGAAATAACAGAAGACCCAAGAAATGGTCTGTGGTCACCTTCCACGGAAAGGAA
TATATTGTGCAGGACTCAGATATCGAGATGGCTGAAGCCCCCTCCAGTGTCAGAGATGATCTGAAAGACG
TGTCCAGCCAACGGGCCTCCTCGGTGAACCAGATGCGTCCAGGGGAAGGCCAGGCCCACCGAGAGCTGCA
GATCCTGCCCAGGGTCCCTGCATTGTCCAGGAGGCAGGGAGAGGACTTTCTGCTACACAAGAGTATTGAC
GTAACAGGTGACCCAAAGTCTCTGAGACCCAAGCAGACCTTGGAGAAGGATCTGAAGGAAAACAGGGAAG
AGAACCCAGGACTGACATCCCCAGAGCCTCAGCTTCCAAAGAGTCCCAATCTGGTGAGAGCAAAGGAGGG
GAAGGACCCCCCAAAAATAGCCTCTGTGGAAAATGTGGATGCTGACACACCTTCTGCCTGCGTTGTGGAG
AGAGAAGCTTCGACTCACAGCGGGAACAGAGGAGACGCTCTGAATCTGAGCAGTCCCAAAAGAAGCAAAC
CAGATGCCTCCTCCATTTCCCAAGAAGAGCCTCAAGGAGAAGCCACACCTGTGGGCAACAGAGAATCCCC
GGGACAAGCTGGGATGAATTCAATTCATTCCCCAGGCCCTGCGAGCCCAGTCAGTCACCCGGATGGCCAA
GAAGCCAAGGCACTGCCGCCCTTTGCATGTGACGTGTGCGAGAAGAGGTTTACGTGTAATTCCAAGCTAG
TCATCCACAAGAGATCACACACAGGCGAGAGACTCTTTCAATGTAATCTCTGTGGGAAGCGCTTCATGCA
GCTTATTAGCCTCCAATTTCACCAGCGAACCCACACTGGCGAGAGGCCCTACACGTGTGACGTCTGCCAG
AAGCAGTTCACCCAGAAGTCCTACTTGAAGTGTCACAAGAGAAGCCACACAGGGGAGAAGCCCTTCGAAT
GTAAAGACTGCAAGAAAGTTTTCACCTACAGGGGGAGCCTGAAGGAGCACCAGCGCATCCACTCCGGAGA
GAAACCCTACAAATGTTCCAAGTGTCCAAGAGCCTTCAGTCGGCTGAAATTGTTAAGACGCCACCAGAAA
ACACATCCAGAAGCTACTTCTCAGTAGTAATGAACTAGTCCGTAACTTGAAAGTATTTCGATTTCTTGGC
TTTATATATCTTGTGGAAAGGACGAATAGTTAGGGCGACTGCTCGGGTA
