>Addgene plasmid #142816 | TFORF1650 | depositor partial sequence | sequence record 280587 | Barcode
ATAGTTAGGGCGACTGCTCGGGTA
